>Addgene plasmid #39635 | KHBD00539 | depositor partial sequence | sequence record 50075 | KHBD00539 sequence 1095 bps
ATGTTACCCTCTTGCTATGCCAATGGATCGATGCTGCCGGATAATGAGGAGCTGGTCAACTCCATGCTAG
CGAATCCGGATTATCTCAGGACCCAGGTGTCACCCAATCCGCTGGCTCCAAGTGCCGTCGGAGGTGCGGG
CATGGAGGGTCTGATGTGCGGATCGTTTTCACCGGCCTTCTACTACCAGGGCATCGATAGCTTTCTGGCC
CTGCACAACAACATCTGGGGATTGCCTATATCCTTTCTGCACAACTCCCATCGACCGGAAAAGCCTCCTT
TCTCCTACATTGCCCTCATCGCCATGGCCATCAGCAGTGCACCCAACCAGCGACTGACCCTCAGTGGAAT
CTACAAGTTTATCATGGATAAATTCCCATATTACAGGGAGAACAAGCAGGGCTGGCAGAACTCCATTCGC
CACAATCTGTCCCTCAACGACTGCTTCGTGAAGATTCCGCGGGACAAGAACACAATCGAGGATAACGACA
GTGCTGGGAAGGGAAGCTACTGGATGCTGGACTCATCGGCATCGGACATGTTCGAACAGGGAAACTACCG
CCGGAGGAGAACGCGCAGGCAGAGGCACTGTGGCCATCCAAATCGCTACGAGAGGGAATCGGGAAAGGAT
TCAAATGATGGCAACAGTAGTGCAGCAGAGATTCGCTCGCCCAGCGAACCGCTGAGTGACTTCGATATCT
TCTGCAACGAGCGGCCCAATTACTCCGACAGGATTACGGATCTGCACAGGCAGTACTTGTCCGTATCCCT
GGGCTTCAACAGTCTGTTCAACAACGAGGCCCGCGGACTCCGACCACTGCCCGAGATCAGGGAATGCCCA
GACGATGTGGACGCCTCGTCCAGTTCCAGCAAAGCAATGCAAAGTTCCATGGAACTGCACGAGGAGCTAC
ATTCGCCGAGCGCCTTTACTCCTCCTCTCAATCGACGGGAAACCTCGTCATCGGGTGCACCTGTCCTTGC
CGAAGCTTTTAATGGCATCAAGGATGTGGTGGATGCACCTGGGAGCAGTCCAGTGGCCAGCAGCAACCGA
TCAAAGACCACGCTGTTTACCATCGACAATATCATTGGCAAGCCA
