>Addgene plasmid #39635 | KHBD00539 | addgene partial sequence | sequence record 51752 | M13Rev
AATAATGATTTTATTTTGACTGATAGTGACCTGTTCGTTGCAACAAATTGATAAGCAATGCTTTCTTATA
ATGCCAACTTTGTACAAGAAAGTTGGCAATGGCTTGCCAATGATATTGTCGATGGTAAACAGCGTGGTCT
TTGATCGGTTGCTGCTGGCCACTGGACTGCTCCCAGGTGCATCCACCACATCCTTGATGCCATTAAAAGC
TTCGGCAAGGACAGGTGCACCCGATGACGAGGTTTCCCGTCGATTGAGAGGAGGAGTAAAGGCGCTCGGC
GAATGTAGCTCCTCGTGCAGTTCCATGGAACTTTGCATTGCTTTGCTGGAACTGGACGAGGCGTCCACAT
CGTCTGGGCATTCCCTGATCTCGGGCAGTGGTCGGAGTCCGCGGGCCTCGTTGTTGAACAGACTGTTGAA
GCCCAGGGATACGGACAAGTACTGCCTGTGCAGATCCGTAATCCTGTCGGAGTAATTGGGCCGCTCGTTG
CAGAAGATATCGAAGTCACTCAGCGGTTCGCTGGGCGAGCGAATCTCTGCTGCACTACTGTTGCCATCAT
TTGAATCCTTTCCCGATTCCCTCTCGTAGCGATTTGGATGGCCACAGTGCCTCTGCCTGCGCGTTCTCCT
CCGGCGGTAGTTTCCCTGTTCGAACATGTCCGATGCCGATGAGTCCAGCATCCAGTAGCTTCCCTTCCCA
GCACTGTCGTTATCCTCGATTGTGTTCTTGTCCCGCGGAATCTTCACGAAGCAGTCGTTGAGGGACAGAT
TGTGGCGAATGGAGTTCTGCCAGCCCTGCTTGTTCTCC
