[The description below was written by a language model from this plasmid's Addgene catalogue record.]
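Description:
KHBD00539 is a Gateway entry clone built on the pDONR221 donor vector backbone (about 2.5 kb without insert), carrying the open reading frame of the Drosophila melanogaster gene CG1132, also known as fd64A (forkhead domain 64A; other synonyms include FD2 and FoxL1). The insert is about 1.1 kb and encodes a forkhead-family transcription factor. The plasmid is maintained in E. coli as a high-copy construct under kanamycin selection. No feature table is provided with the record, so individual backbone elements such as the replication origin are not itemised, although the sequencing primers listed are the standard M13 forward and reverse sites that flank the cloning region in this backbone.

The ORF was introduced by Gateway recombination, which in a pDONR-type vector normally replaces the donor cassette and leaves the insert flanked by attL recombination sites. The construct has no promoter, so it is not an expression plasmid itself. Instead it is a shuttle source from which the coding sequence can be transferred by a further recombination reaction into destination vectors that supply promoters, tags or fusion partners. The depositor notes that ORFs in this collection were cloned open-ended, without a stop codon, which allows in-frame C-terminal fusions after transfer. The clone belongs to a collection of Drosophila ORFs associated with work on automated screening of protein–DNA interactions at fly regulatory elements. This is consistent with its use as a transcription factor resource for generating fusion constructs for such interaction assays.
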