Addgene plasmid #39635: KHBD00539
Depositing lab: Bart Deplancke. Depositing organization: Swiss Federal Institute of Technology (EPFL). Publication: Automated protein-DNA interaction screening of Drosophila regulatory elements. Korneel Hens, Jean-Daniel Feuz, Alina Isakova, Antonina Lagovitina, Andreas Massouras, Julien Bryois, Patrick Callaerts, Susan E. Celniker, Bart Deplancke. Nat Methods. 2011 Oct 30;8(12):1065-70. 10.1038/nmeth.1763 PubMed 22037703.
Backbone
  Vector backbone: pDONR221
  Backbone manufacturer: Invitrogen
  Backbone size w/o insert (bp): 2536
  Vector type: Gateway DONR vector
Growth in bacteria
  Bacterial resistance: Kanamycin, 50 μg/mL
  Growth temperature: 37°C
  Growth strain: DH5alpha
  Copy number: High Copy
Gene/Insert
  Gene/Insert name: CG1132 (alt names: FBgn0004895; fd64A; forkhead domain 64A)
  Species: D. melanogaster (fly)
  Insert size (bp): 1095
  Entrez Gene: fd64A (a.k.a. Dmel_CG1132, CG1132, Dmel\CG1132, Dmfd2, FD2, FoxL1, fd2)
  Promoter: none
  Cloning method: Gateway Cloning
  Sequencing primers: 5′ M13-F20; 3′ M13R
Terms and licenses: Academic/Nonprofit Terms; Industry Terms: Not Available to Industry
Depositor comments: Please note that the ORFs in this collection were cloned open-ended (without a stop codon).
How to cite: KHBD00539 was a gift from Bart Deplancke (Addgene plasmid # 39635 ; http://n2t.net/addgene:39635 ; RRID:Addgene_39635)
